Addgene plasmid #127215: pMM134
Purpose: BeYDV replicon with constitutive Luc expression, IPT, sgRNA targeting PDS
Depositing lab: Daniel Voytas. Depositing organization: University of Minnesota. Publication: Plant gene editing through de novo induction of meristems. Maher MF, Nasti RA, Vollbrecht M, Starker CG, Clark MD, Voytas DF. Nat Biotechnol. 2019 Dec 16. pii: 10.1038/s41587-019-0337-2. doi: 10.1038/s41587-019-0337-2. PubMed 31844292.
Backbone
  Vector backbone: pTRANS_201
  Backbone manufacturer: Cambia
  Vector type: Plant Expression
Growth in bacteria
  Bacterial resistance: Kanamycin, 50 μg/mL
  Growth temperature: 37°C
  Growth strain: DH5alpha
  Copy number: High Copy
Gene/Insert
  Gene/Insert name: Luc, IPT, sgRNA
  gRNA/shRNA sequence: TTGGTAGTAGCGACTCCATG
  Species: Firefly, A. tumefaciens, synthetic
  Mutation: codon optimized CDSs
  Cloning method: Restriction Enzyme; 5′ cloning site unknown (unknown if destroyed); 3′ cloning site unknown (unknown if destroyed)
Terms and licenses: Academic/Nonprofit Terms; Industry Terms: Not Available to Industry
How to cite: pMM134 was a gift from Daniel Voytas (Addgene plasmid # 127215 ; http://n2t.net/addgene:127215 ; RRID:Addgene_127215)
