[The description below was written by a language model from this plasmid's Addgene catalogue record and pLannotate feature annotations shown in this document.]
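Description:
pMM134 is a plant-expression T-DNA binary vector built on the pTRANS_201 backbone (Cambia-derived) that delivers a bean yellow dwarf virus (BeYDV) geminiviral replicon into plant cells via Agrobacterium. The backbone carries a high-copy ColE1/pUC-type origin with the pBR322 bom site for propagation in E. coli, the pVS1 oriV with RepA and StaA for replication and stable maintenance in Agrobacterium, and an aphA-3 kanamycin resistance gene for bacterial selection. No plant selectable marker is annotated between the T-DNA borders.

Between the nopaline-type left and right borders, the cargo is flanked by two identical short BeYDV fragments (annotated as movement protein pieces). These probably mark the repeated viral intergenic regions that bound the replicon, and a BeYDV Rep/RepA coding region lies on the opposite strand. In such designs, Rep releases the bounded segment from the T-DNA and amplifies it as a circular episome, raising cargo copy number and expression.

The cargo comprises three units. The first is a codon-optimised firefly luciferase (luc+) followed by the Arabidopsis HSP18.2 terminator. The record describes it as constitutively expressed, but its promoter is not annotated. The second is an sgRNA with the S. pyogenes Cas9 scaffold targeting PDS (phytoene desaturase), again with no annotated promoter. The third is a CaMV 35S-driven Agrobacterium isopentenyl transferase (IPT), a cytokinin biosynthesis enzyme.

No Cas9 gene is annotated, so the nuclease must presumably be supplied separately. The associated work concerns gene editing through de novo meristem induction. In that setting IPT would serve as a developmental regulator, luciferase would report delivery, and PDS would be the editing target. The depositor and sequencing-derived records differ by two nucleotides and show the same features.
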