Features (pLannotate 1.2.2; 18 found; start..end, strand, type, name):
    841..1035    +  rep_origin     pVS1 oriV: origin of replication for the Pseudomonas plasmid pVS1 (Heeb et al., 2000)
   1238..1277    +  CDS            rop (fragment): Rop protein, which maintains plasmids at low copy number; rop
   1379..1519    +  misc_feature   bom: basis of mobility region from pBR322
   1705..2293    -  rep_origin     ori: high-copy-number ColE1/pMB1/pBR322/pUC origin of replication
   2380..3174    -  CDS            KanR: aminoglycoside phosphotransferase; aphA-3; confers resistance to kanamycin
   3599..3623    +  misc_feature   LB T-DNA repeat: left border repeat from nopaline C58 T-DNA
   4001..4057    +  CDS            MP_BEYDV (fragment): Protein inferred from homology: Swiss-Prot protein existence level 3. Involved in the viral transport within, and between cells. From Bean yellow dwarf virus (BeYDV).
   4550..6202    +  CDS            luciferase: firefly luciferase; luc+; enhanced luc+ version of the luciferase gene
   6210..6458    +  terminator     HSP terminator: efficient transcription terminator from the Arabidopsis thaliana heat shock protein 18.2 gene (Nagaya et al., 2010)
   6948..7023    +  misc_RNA       gRNA scaffold: guide RNA scaffold for the Streptococcus pyogenes CRISPR/Cas9 system
   7539..7880    +  promoter       CaMV 35S promoter: strong constitutive promoter from cauliflower mosaic virus
   7902..8618    +  CDS            izt: IPT_AGRT7 - Also known as ipt, tmr. Experimental evidence at protein level: Swiss-Prot protein existence level 1. Transfers dimethylallyl groups to AMP as part of the biosynthesis of cytokinin phytohormones. From Agrobacterium tumefaciens (strain T37).
   9618..10493   -  CDS            REPA_BEYDV: Experimental evidence at protein level: Swiss-Prot protein existence level 1. Implicated in enhancement of V-sense gene expression. Acts a an inhibitor of C-sense gene transcription. From Bean yellow dwarf virus (BeYDV).
  10788..10844   +  CDS            MP_BEYDV (fragment): Protein inferred from homology: Swiss-Prot protein existence level 3. Involved in the viral transport within, and between cells. From Bean yellow dwarf virus (BeYDV).
  10867..10891   +  misc_feature   RB T-DNA repeat: right border repeat from nopaline C58 T-DNA
  11230..11631   +  CDS            Y4CG_SINFN (fragment): Protein inferred from homology: Swiss-Prot protein existence level 3. From Sinorhizobium fredii (strain NBRC 101917 / NGR234).
  12191..12820   +  CDS            pVS1 StaA: stability protein from the Pseudomonas plasmid pVS1 (Heeb et al., 2000)
  13253..775     +  CDS            pVS1 RepA (fragment) (across the origin): replication protein from the Pseudomonas plasmid pVS1 (Heeb et al., 2000)
>Addgene plasmid #127215 | pMM134 | depositor full sequence | sequence record 243244 | Full Sequence
TTTCCGTCTGTCGAAGCGTGACCGACGAGCTGGCGAGGTGATCCGCTACGAGCTTCCAGACGGGCACGTA
GAGGTTTCCGCAGGGCCGGCCGGCATGGCCAGTGTGTGGGATTACGACCTGGTACTGATGGCGGTTTCCC
ATCTAACCGAATCCATGAACCGATACCGGGAAGGGAAGGGAGACAAGCCCGGCCGCGTGTTCCGTCCACA
CGTTGCGGACGTACTCAAGTTCTGCCGGCGAGCCGATGGCGGAAAGCAGAAAGACGACCTGGTAGAAACC
TGCATTCGGTTAAACACCACGCACGTTGCCATGCAGCGTACGAAGAAGGCCAAGAACGGCCGCCTGGTGA
CGGTATCCGAGGGTGAAGCCTTGATTAGCCGCTACAAGATCGTAAAGAGCGAAACCGGGCGGCCGGAGTA
CATCGAGATCGAGCTAGCTGATTGGATGTACCGCGAGATCACAGAAGGCAAGAACCCGGACGTGCTGACG
GTTCACCCCGATTACTTTTTGATCGATCCCGGCATCGGCCGTTTTCTCTACCGCCTGGCACGCCGCGCCG
CAGGCAAGGCAGAAGCCAGATGGTTGTTCAAGACGATCTACGAACGCAGTGGCAGCGCCGGAGAGTTCAA
GAAGTTCTGTTTCACCGTGCGCAAGCTGATCGGGTCAAATGACCTGCCGGAGTACGATTTGAAGGAGGAG
GCGGGGCAGGCTGGCCCGATCCTAGTCATGCGCTACCGCAACCTGATCGAGGGCGAAGCATCCGCCGGTT
CCTAATGTACGGAGCAGATGCTAGGGCAAATTGCCCTAGCAGGGGAAAAAGGTCGAAAAGGCCTCTTTCC
TGTGGATAGCACGTACATTGGGAACCCAAAGCCGTACATTGGGAACCGGAACCCGTACATTGGGAACCCA
AAGCCGTACATTGGGAACCGGTCACACATGTAAGTGACTGATATAAAAGAGAAAAAAGGCGATTTTTCCG
CCTAAAACTCTTTAAAACTTATTAAAACTCTTAAAACCCGCCTGGCCTGTGCATAACTGTCTGGCCAGCG
CACAGCCGAAGAGCTGCAAAAAGCGCCTACCCTTCGGTCGCTGCGCTCCCTACGCCCCGCCGCTTCGCGT
CGGCCTATCGCGGCCGCTGGCCGCTCAAAAATGGCTGGCCTACGGCCAGGCAATCTACCAGGGCGCGGAC
AAGCCGCGCCGTCGCCACTCGACCGCCGGCGCCCACATCAAGGCACCCTGCCTCGCGCGTTTCGGTGATG
ACGGTGAAAACCTCTGACACATGCAGCTCCCGGAAACGGTCACAGCTTGTCTGTAAGCGGATGCCGGGAG
CAGACAAGCCCGTCAGGGCGCGTCAGCGGGTGTTGGCGGGTGTCGGGGCGCAGCCATGACCCAGTCACGT
AGCGATAGCGGAGTGTATACTGGCTTAACTATGCGGCATCAGAGCAGATTGTACTGAGAGTGCACCATAT
GCGGTGTGAAATACCGCACAGATGCGTAAGGAGAAAATACCGCATCAGGCGCTCTTCCGCTTCCTCGCTC
ACTGACTCGCTGCGCTCGGTCGTTCGGCTGCGGCGAGCGGTATCAGCTCACTCAAAGGCGGTAATACGGT
TATCCACAGAATCAGGGGATAACGCAGGAAAGAACATGTGAGCAAAAGGCCAGCAAAAGGCCAGGAACCG
TAAAAAGGCCGCGTTGCTGGCGTTTTTCCATAGGCTCCGCCCCCCTGACGAGCATCACAAAAATCGACGC
TCAAGTCAGAGGTGGCGAAACCCGACAGGACTATAAAGATACCAGGCGTTTCCCCCTGGAAGCTCCCTCG
TGCGCTCTCCTGTTCCGACCCTGCCGCTTACCGGATACCTGTCCGCCTTTCTCCCTTCGGGAAGCGTGGC
GCTTTCTCATAGCTCACGCTGTAGGTATCTCAGTTCGGTGTAGGTCGTTCGCTCCAAGCTGGGCTGTGTG
CACGAACCCCCCGTTCAGCCCGACCGCTGCGCCTTATCCGGTAACTATCGTCTTGAGTCCAACCCGGTAA
GACACGACTTATCGCCACTGGCAGCAGCCACTGGTAACAGGATTAGCAGAGCGAGGTATGTAGGCGGTGC
TACAGAGTTCTTGAAGTGGTGGCCTAACTACGGCTACACTAGAAGGACAGTATTTGGTATCTGCGCTCTG
CTGAAGCCAGTTACCTTCGGAAAAAGAGTTGGTAGCTCTTGATCCGGCAAACAAACCACCGCTGGTAGCG
GTGGTTTTTTTGTTTGCAAGCAGCAGATTACGCGCAGAAAAAAAGGATCTCAAGAAGATCCTTTGATCTT
TTCTACGGGGTCTGACGCTCAGTGGAACGAAAACTCACGTTAAGGGATTTTGGTCATGCATTCTAGGTAC
TAAAACAATTCATCCAGTAAAATATAATATTTTATTTTCTCCCAATCAGGCTTGATCCCCAGTAAGTCAA
AAAATAGCTCGACATACTGTTCTTCCCCGATATCCTCCCTGATCGACCGGACGCAGAAGGCAATGTCATA
CCACTTGTCCGCCCTGCCGCTTCTCCCAAGATCAATAAAGCCACTTACTTTGCCATCTTTCACAAAGATG
TTGCTGTCTCCCAGGTCGCCGTGGGAAAAGACAAGTTCCTCTTCGGGCTTTTCCGTCTTTAAAAAATCAT
ACAGCTCGCGCGGATCTTTAAATGGAGTGTCTTCTTCCCAGTTTTCGCAATCCACATCGGCCAGATCGTT
ATTCAGTAAGTAATCCAATTCGGCTAAGCGGCTGTCTAAGCTATTCGTATAGGGACAATCCGATATGTCG
ATGGAGTGAAAGAGCCTGATGCACTCCGCATACAGCTCGATAATCTTTTCAGGGCTTTGTTCATCTTCAT
ACTCTTCCGAGCAAAGGACGCCATCGGCCTCACTCATGAGCAGATTGCTCCAGCCATCATGCCGTTCAAA
GTGCAGGACCTTTGGAACAGGCAGCTTTCCTTCCAGCCATAGCATCATGTCCTTTTCCCGTTCCACATCA
TAGGTGGTCCCTTTATACCGGCTGTCCGTCATTTTTAAATATAGGTTTTCATTTTCTCCCACCAGCTTAT
ATACCTTAGCAGGAGACATTCCTTCCGTATCTTTTACGCAGCGGTATTTTTCGATCAGTTTTTTCAATTC
CGGTGATATTCTCATTTTAGCCATTTATTATTTCCTTCCTCTTTTCTACAGTATTTAAAGATACCCCAAG
AAGCTAATTATAACAAGACGAACTCCAATTCACTGTTCCTTGCATTCTAAAACCTTAAATACCAGAAAAC
AGCTTTTTCAAAGTTGTTTTCAAAGTTGGCGTATAACATAGTATCGACGGAGCCGATTTTGAAACCGCGG
TGATCACAGGCAGCAACGCTCTGTCATCGTTACAATCAACATGCTACCCTCCGCGAGATCATCCGTGTTT
CAAACCCGGCAGCTTAGTTGCCGTTCTTCCGAATAGCATCGGTAACATGAGCAAAGTCTGCCGCCTTACA
ACGGCTCTCCCGCTGACGCCGTCCCGGACTGATGGGCTGCCTGTATCGAGTGGTGATTTTGTGCCGAGCT
GCCGGTCGGGGAGCTGTTGGCTGGCTGGTGGCAGGATATATTGTGGTGTAAACAAATTGACGCTTAGACA
ACTTAATAACACATTGCGGACGTTTTTAATGTAGAGCTCAAAGTTTAACGCGTTAGCAGAAGGCATGTTG
TTGTGACTCCGAGGGGTTGCCTCAAACTCTATCTTATAACCGGCGTGGAGGCATGGAGGCAGGGGTATTT
TGGTCATTTTAATAGATAGTGGAAAATGACGTGGAATTTACTTAAAGACGAAGTCTTTGCGACAAGGGGG
GGCCCACGCCGAATTTAATATTACCGGCGTGGCCCCCCCTTATCGCGAGTGCTTTAGCACGAGCGGTCCA
GATTTAAAGTAGAAAATTTCCCGCCCACTAGGGTTAAAGGTGTTCACACTATAAAAGCATATACGATGTG
ATGGTATTTGATGGAGCGTATATTGTATCAGGTATTTCCGTTGGATACGAATTATTCGTACGACCCTCGG
TACCGATCGGCGCGCCTGGCAGACATACTGTCCCACAAATGAAGATGGAATCTGTAAAAGAAAACGCGTG
AAATAATGCGTCTGACAAAGGTTAGGTCGGCTGCCTTTAATCAATACCAAAGTGGTCCCTACCACGATGG
AAAAACTGTGCAGTCGGTTTGGCTTTTTCTGACGAACAAATAAGATTCGTGGCCGACAGGTGGGGGTCCA
CCATGTGAAGGCATCTTCAGACTCCAATAATGGAGCAATGACGTAAGGGCTTACGAAATAAGTAAGGGTA
GTTTGGGAAATGTCCACTCACCCGTCAGTCTATAAATACTTAGCCCCTCCCTCATTGTTAAGGGAGCAAA
ATCTCAGAGAGATAGTCCTAGAGAGAGAAAGAGAGCAAGTAGCCTAGAAGTAGTCAAGGCGGCGAAGTAT
TCAGGCACGTGGCCAGGAAGAAGAAAAGCCAAGACGACGAAAACAGGTAAGAGCTAAGCTTCCTGCACCA
TGGAAGACGCCAAAAACATAAAGAAAGGCCCGGCGCCATTCTATCCGCTGGAAGATGGAACCGCTGGAGA
GCAACTGCATAAGGCTATGAAGAGATACGCCCTGGTTCCTGGAACAATTGCTTTTACAGATGCACATATC
GAGGTGGACATCACTTACGCTGAGTACTTCGAAATGTCCGTTCGGTTGGCAGAAGCTATGAAACGATATG
GGCTGAATACAAATCACAGAATCGTCGTATGCAGTGAAAACTCTCTTCAATTCTTTATGCCGGTGTTGGG
CGCGTTATTTATCGGAGTTGCAGTTGCGCCCGCGAACGACATTTATAATGAACGTGAATTGCTCAACAGT
ATGGGCATTTCGCAGCCTACCGTGGTGTTCGTTTCCAAAAAGGGGTTGCAAAAAATTTTGAACGTGCAAA
AAAAGCTCCCAATCATCCAAAAAATTATTATCATGGATTCTAAAACGGATTACCAGGGATTTCAGTCGAT
GTACACGTTCGTCACATCTCATCTACCTCCCGGTTTTAATGAATACGATTTTGTGCCAGAGTCCTTCGAT
AGGGACAAGACAATTGCACTGATCATGAACTCCTCTGGATCTACTGGTCTGCCTAAAGGTGTCGCTCTGC
CTCATAGAACTGCCTGCGTGAGATTCTCGCATGCCAGAGATCCTATTTTTGGCAATCAAATCATTCCGGA
TACTGCGATTTTAAGTGTTGTTCCATTCCATCACGGTTTTGGAATGTTTACTACACTCGGATATTTGATA
TGTGGATTTCGAGTCGTCTTAATGTATAGATTTGAAGAAGAGCTGTTTCTGAGGAGCCTTCAGGATTACA
AGATTCAAAGTGCGCTGCTGGTGCCAACCCTATTCTCCTTCTTCGCCAAAAGCACTCTGATTGACAAATA
CGATTTATCTAATTTACACGAAATTGCTTCTGGTGGCGCTCCCCTCTCTAAGGAAGTCGGGGAAGCGGTT
GCCAAGAGGTTCCATCTGCCAGGTATCAGGCAAGGATATGGGCTCACTGAGACTACATCAGCTATTCTGA
TTACACCCGAGGGGGATGATAAACCGGGCGCGGTCGGTAAAGTTGTTCCATTTTTTGAAGCGAAGGTTGT
GGATCTGGATACCGGGAAAACGCTGGGCGTTAATCAAAGAGGCGAACTGTGTGTGAGAGGTCCTATGATT
ATGTCCGGTTATGTAAACAATCCGGAAGCGACCAACGCCTTGATTGACAAGGATGGATGGCTACATTCTG
GAGACATAGCTTACTGGGACGAAGACGAACACTTCTTCATCGTTGACCGCCTGAAGTCTCTGATTAAGTA
CAAAGGCTATCAGGTGGCTCCCGCTGAATTGGAATCCATCTTGCTCCAACACCCCAACATCTTCGACGCT
GGTGTCGCAGGTCTTCCCGACGATGACGCCGGTGAACTTCCCGCCGCCGTTGTTGTTTTGGAGCACGGAA
AGACGATGACGGAAAAAGAGATCGTGGATTACGTCGCCAGTCAAGTAACAACCGCGAAAAAGTTGCGCGG
AGGAGTTGTGTTTGTGGACGAAGTACCGAAAGGTCTTACCGGAAAACTCGACGCAAGAAAAATCAGAGAG
ATCCTCATAAAGGCCAAGAAGGGCGGAAAGATCGCCGTGTAACTCGAGATATGAAGATGAAGATGAAATA
TTTGGTGTGTCAAATAAAAAGCTTGTGTGCTTAAGTTTGTGTTTTTTTCTTGGCTTGTTGTGTTATGAAT
TTGTGGCTTTTTCTAATATTAAATGAATGTAAGATCACATTATAATGAATAAACAAATGTTTCTATAATC
CATTGTGAATGTTTTGTTGGATCTCTTCTGCAGCATATAACTACTGTATGTGCTATGGTATGGACTATGG
AATATGATTAAAGATAAGGAGCTCCGGTGACGGACCCATGGCTTCGTTGAACAACGGAAACTCGACTTGC
CTTCCGCACAATACATCATTTCTTCTTAGCTTTTTTTCTTCTTCTTCGTTCATACAGTTTTTTTTTGTTT
ATCAGCTTACATTTTCTTGAACCGTAGCTTTCGTTTTCTTCTTTTTAACTTTCCATTCGGAGTTTTTGTA
TCTTGTTTCATAGTTTGTCCCAGGATTAGAATGATTAGGCATCGAACCTTCAAGAATTTGATTGAATAAA
ACATCTTCATTCTTAAGATATGAAGATAATCTTCAAAAGGCCCCTGGGAATCTGAAAGAAGAGAAGCAGG
CCCATTTATATGGGAAAGAACAATAGTATTTCTTATATAGGCCCATTTAAGTTGAAAACAATCTTCAAAA
GTCCCACATCGCTTAGATAAGAAAACGAAGCTGAGTTTATATACAGCTAGAGTCGAAGTAGTGATTGTTG
GTAGTAGCGACTCCATGGTTTTAGAGCTAGAAATAGCAAGTTAAAATAAGGCTAGTCCGTTATCAACTTG
AAAAAGTGGCACCGAGTCGGTGCTTTTTTTCCCGGCGTAATATGGCGCGCCAGATTTGCCTTTTCAATTT
CAGAAAGAATGCTAACCCACAGATGGTTAGAGAGGCTTACGCAGCAGGTATCATCAAGACGATCTACCCG
AGCAATAATCTCCAGGAAATCAAATACCTTCCCAAGAAGGTTAAAGATGCAGTCAAAAGATTCAGGACTA
ACTGCATCAAGAACACAGAGAAAGATATATTTCTCAAGATCAGAAGTACTATTCCAGTATGGACGATTCA
AGGCTTGCTTCACAAACCAAGGCAAGTAATAGAGATTGGAGTCTCTAAAAAGGTAGTTCCCACTGAATCA
AAGGCCATGGAGTCAAAGATTCAAATAGAGGACCTAACAGAACTCGCCGTAAAGACTGGCGAACAGTTCA
TACAGAGTCTCTTACGACTCAATGACAAGAAGAAAATCTTCGTCAACATGGTGGAGCACGACACACTTGT
CTACTCCAAAAATATCAAAGATACAGTCTCAGAAGACCAAAGGGCAATTGAGACTTTTCAACAAAGGGTA
ATATCCGGAAACCTCCTCGGATTCCATTGCCCAGCTATCTGTCACTTTATTGTGAAGATAGTGGAAAAGG
AAGGTGGCTCCTACAAATGCCATCATTGCGATAAAGGAAAGGCCATCGTTGAAGATGCCTCTGCCGACAG
TGGTCCCAAAGATGGACCCCCACCCACGAGGAGCATCGTGGAAAAAGAAGACGTTCCAACCACGTCTTCA
AAGCAAGTGGATTGATGTGATATCTCCACTGACGTAAGGGATGACGCACAATCCCACTATCCTTCGCAAG
ACCCTTCCTCTATATAAGGAAGTTCATTTCATTTGGAGAGAACACGGGGGACTCCTGCAGGATGGATCTG
CGTCTAATTTTCGGTCCAACTTGCACAGGAAAGACGTCGACCGCGATACGTCTTGCCCAGCAGACTGGCC
TTCCAGTCCTTTCGCTCGATCGGGTCCAATGCTGTCCTCAACTGTCAACCGGAAGCGGACGACCAACAGT
GGAAGAACTGAAAGGAACGACCCGTCTATACCTTGAAGATCGGCCTCTGGTGAAGGGTATCATCGCAGCC
AAGCAAGCTCACGAAAGGCTGATCGGGGAAGTGTACAATTATGAGGCCCACGGCGGGCTTATTCTTGAGG
GAGGATCTATCTCGTTGCTCAGGTGCATGGCGCAAAGCAGTTATTGGAGTACCGATTTTCGTTGGCATAT
TATTCGCCACAAGTTAGCAGACGAGGAGACATTCATGAACGCGGCCAAGGCCAGAGTTAGGCAGATGTTG
CGCCCTGCTGTAGGCCCATCTATTATTCAAGAGTTGGTTCATCTTTGGAATGAGCCTCGGCTGAGGCCCA
TACTGAAAGAGATCGACGGATATCGATATGCCATGTTATTTGCTAGCCAGAACCAGATCACACCCGATAT
GCTATTGCAGCTTGACCCAGATATGGAGGGTGAGTTGATTCATGGAATCGCTCAGGAGTATCTCATCCAT
GCGCGCCGGCAGGAGCAGGAATTCCCTCCAGTGAGCGTGGTCGCTTTCGAAGGATTCGAAGGTCCACCGT
TCGGAATGTGCTAGCTCGAGCCCTAGACTTGTCCATCTTCTGGATTGGCCAAGTTAATTAATGTATGAAA
TAAAAGGATGCACACATAGTGACATGCTAATCACTATAATGTGGGCATCAAAGTTGTGTGTTATGTGTAA
TTACTAATTATCTGAATAAGAGAAAGAGATCATCCATATTTCTTATCCTAAATGAATGTCACGTGTCTTT
ATAATTCTTTGATGAACCAGATGCATTTTATTAACCAATTCCATATACATATAAATATTAATCATATATA
ATTAATATCAATTGGGTTAGCAAAACAAATCTAGTCTAGGTGTGTTTTGCTAATTATTGGGGGATAGTGC
AAAAAGAAATCTACGTTCTCAATAATTCAGATAGAAAACTTAATAAAGTGAGATAATTTACATAGATTGC
TTTTATCCTTTGATATATGTGAAACCATGCATGATATAAGGAAAATAGATAGAGAAATAATTTTTTACAT
CGTTGAATATGTAAACAATTTAATTCAAGAAGCTAGGAATATAAATATTGAGGAGTTTATGATTAGAGCT
CTCCCGGCGCGCCGATATCGAGCTCAGTGTTTGATCGCCGGCGGTACCGAGTGTACTTCAAGTCAGTGGG
AAATCAATAAAATGATTATTTTATGAATATATTTCATTGTGCAAGTAGATAGAAATTACATATGTTACAT
AACACACGAAATAAACAAAAAAAGACAATCCAAAAACAAACACCCCAAAAAAAATAATCACTTTAGATAA
ACTCGTATGAGGAGAGGCACGTTCAGTGACTCGACGATTCCCGAGCAAAAAAAGTCTCCCCGTCACACAT
GTAGTGGGTGACGCAATTATCTTTAAAGTAATCCTTCTGTTGACTTGTCATTGATAACATCCAGTCTTCG
TCAGGATTGCAAAGAATTATAGAAGGGATCCCACCTTTTATTTTCTTCTTTTTTCCATATTTAGGGTTGA
CAGTGAAATCAGACTGGCAACCTATTAATTGCTTCCACAATGGGACGAACTTGAAGGGGATGTCGTCGAT
GATATTATAGGTGGCGTGTTCATCGTAGTTGGTGAAATCGATGGTACCGTTCCAATAGTTGTGTCGTCCG
AGACTTCTAGCCCAGGTGGTCTTTCCGGTACGAGTTGGTCCGCAGATGTAGAGGCTGGGGTGTCGGATTC
CATTCCTTCCATTGTCCTTGTTAAATCGGCCATCCATTCAAGGTCAGATTGAGCTTGTTGGTATGAGACA
GGATGTATGTAAGTATAAGCGTCTATGCTTACATGGTATAGATGGGTTTCCCTCCAGGAGTGTAGATCTT
CGTGGCAGCGAAGATCTGATTCTGTGAAGGGCGACACATACGGTTCAGGTTGTGGAGGGAATAATTTGTT
GGCTGAATATTCCAGCCATTGAAGCTTTGTTGCCCATTCATGAGGGAATTCTTCCTTGATCATGTCAAGA
TATTCCTCCTTAGACGTTGCAGTCTGGATAATAGTTCTCCATCGTGCGTCAGATTTGCGAGGAGAAACCT
TATGATCTCGGAAATCTCCTCTGGTTTTAATATCTCCGTCCTTTGATATGTAATCAAGGACTTGTTTAGA
GTTTCTAGCTGGCTGGATATTAGGGTGATTTCCTTCAAAATCGAAAAAAGAAGGATCCCTAATACAAGGT
TTTTTATCAAGCTGGAGAAGAGCATGATAGTGGGTAGTGCCATCTTGATGAAGCTCAGAAGCAACACCAA
GGAAGAAAATAAGAAAAGGTGTGAGTTTCTCCCAGAGAAACTGGAATAAATCATCTCTTTGAGATGAGCA
CTTGGGATAGGTAAGGAAAACATATTTAGATTGGAGTCTGAAGTTCTTACTAGCAGAAGGCATGTTGTTG
TGACTCCGAGGGGTTGCCTCAAACTCTATCTTATAACCGGCGTGGAGGCATGGAGGCAGGGGTATTTTGG
TCATTTTAATAGATAGTGGAAAATGACGTGGAATTTACTTAAAGACGAAGTCTTTGCGACAAGGGGGGGC
CCACGCCGAATTTAATATTACCGGCGTGGCCCCCCCTTATCGCGAGTGCTTTAGCACGAGCGGTCCAGAT
TTAAAGTAGAAAATTTCCCGCCCACTAGGGTTAAAGGTGTTCACACTATAAAAGCATATACGATGTGATG
GTATTTGATGGAGCGTATATTGTATCAGGTATTTCCGTTGGATACGAATTATTCGTACGACCCTCATAGT
TTAAACTATCAGTGTTTGACAGGATATATTGGCGGGTAAACCTAAGAGAAAAGAGCGTTTATTAGAATAA
CGGATATTTAAAAGGGCGTGAAAAGGTTTATCCGTTCGTCCATTTGTATGTGCATGCCAACCACAGGGTT
CCCCTCGGGATCAAAGTACTTTGATCCAACCCCTCCGCTGCTATAGTGCAGTCGGCTTCTGACGTTCAGT
GCAGCCGTCTTCTGAAAACGACATGTCGCACAAGTCCTAAGTTACGCGACAGGCTGCCGCCCTGCCCTTT
TCCTGGCGTTTTCTTGTCGCGTGTTTTAGTCGCATAAAGTAGAATACTTGCGACTAGAACCGGAGACATT
ACGCCATGAACAAGAGCGCCGCCGCTGGCCTGCTGGGCTATGCCCGCGTCAGCACCGACGACCAGGACTT
GACCAACCAACGGGCCGAACTGCACGCGGCCGGCTGCACCAAGCTGTTTTCCGAGAAGATCACCGGCACC
AGGCGCGACCGCCCGGAGCTGGCCAGGATGCTTGACCACCTACGCCCTGGCGACGTTGTGACAGTGACCA
GGCTAGACCGCCTGGCCCGCAGCACCCGCGACCTACTGGACATTGCCGAGCGCATCCAGGAGGCCGGCGC
GGGCCTGCGTAGCCTGGCAGAGCCGTGGGCCGACACCACCACGCCGGCCGGCCGCATGGTGTTGACCGTG
TTCGCCGGCATTGCCGAGTTCGAGCGTTCCCTAATCATCGACCGCACCCGGAGCGGGCGCGAGGCCGCCA
AGGCCCGAGGCGTGAAGTTTGGCCCCCGCCCTACCCTCACCCCGGCACAGATCGCGCACGCCCGCGAGCT
GATCGACCAGGAAGGCCGCACCGTGAAAGAGGCGGCTGCACTGCTTGGCGTGCATCGCTCGACCCTGTAC
CGCGCACTTGAGCGCAGCGAGGAAGTGACGCCCACCGAGGCCAGGCGGCGCGGTGCCTTCCGTGAGGACG
CATTGACCGAGGCCGACGCCCTGGCGGCCGCCGAGAATGAACGCCAAGAGGAACAAGCATGAAACCGCAC
CAGGACGGCCAGGACGAACCGTTTTTCATTACCGAAGAGATCGAGGCGGAGATGATCGCGGCCGGGTACG
TGTTCGAGCCGCCCGCGCACGGCTCAACCGTGCGGCTGCATGAAATCCTGGCCGGTTTGTCTGATGCCAA
GCTGGCGGCCTGGCCGGCCAGCTTGGCCGCTGAAGAAACCGAGCGCCGCCGTCTAAAAAGGTGATGTGTA
TTTGAGTAAAACAGCTTGCGTCATGCGGTCGCTGCGTATATGATGCGATGAGTAAATAAACAAATACGCA
AGGGGAACGCATGAAGGTTATCGCTGTACTTAACCAGAAAGGCGGGTCAGGCAAGACGACCATCGCAACC
CATCTAGCCCGCGCCCTGCAACTCGCCGGGGCCGATGTTCTGTTAGTCGATTCCGATCCCCAGGGCAGTG
CCCGCGATTGGGCGGCCGTGCGGGAAGATCAACCGCTAACCGTTGTCGGCATCGACCGCCCGACGATTGA
CCGCGACGTGAAGGCCATCGGCCGGCGCGACTTCGTAGTGATCGACGGAGCGCCCCAGGCGGCGGACTTG
GCTGTGTCCGCGATCAAGGCAGCCGACTTCGTGCTGATTCCGGTGCAGCCAAGCCCTTACGACATATGGG
CCACCGCCGACCTGGTGGAGCTGGTTAAGCAGCGCATTGAGGTCACGGATGGAAGGCTACAAGCGGCCTT
TGTCGTGTCGCGGGCGATCAAAGGCACGCGCATCGGCGGTGAGGTTGCCGAGGCGCTGGCCGGGTACGAG
CTGCCCATTCTTGAGTCCCGTATCACGCAGCGCGTGAGCTACCCAGGCACTGCCGCCGCCGGCACAACCG
TTCTTGAATCAGAACCCGAGGGCGACGCTGCCCGCGAGGTCCAGGCGCTGGCCGCTGAAATTAAATCAAA
ACTCATTTGAGTTAATGAGGTAAAGAGAAAATGAGCAAAAGCACAAACACGCTAAGTGCCGGCCGTCCGA
GCGCACGCAGCAGCAAGGCTGCAACGTTGGCCAGCCTGGCAGACACGCCAGCCATGAAGCGGGTCAACTT
TCAGTTGCCGGCGGAGGATCACACCAAGCTGAAGATGTACGCGGTACGCCAAGGCAAGACCATTACCGAG
CTGCTATCTGAATACATCGCGCAGCTACCAGAGTAAATGAGCAAATGAATAAATGAGTAGATGAATTTTA
GCGGCTAAAGGAGGCGGCATGGAAAATCAAGAACAACCAGGCACCGACGCCGTGGAATGCCCCATGTGTG
GAGGAACGGGCGGTTGGCCAGGCGTAAGCGGCTGGGTTGTCTGCCGGCCCTGCAATGGCACTGGAACCCC
CAAGCCCGAGGAATCGGCGTGACGGTCGCAAACCATCCGGCCCGGTACAAATCGGCGCGGCGCTGGGTGA
TGACCTGGTGGAGAAGTTGAAGGCCGCGCAGGCCGCCCAGCGGCAACGCATCGAGGCAGAAGCACGCCCC
GGTGAATCGTGGCAAGCGGCCGCTGATCGAATCCGCAAAGAATCCCGGCAACCGCCGGCAGCCGGTGCGC
CGTCGATTAGGAAGCCGCCCAAGGGCGACGAGCAACCAGATTTTTTCGTTCCGATGCTCTATGACGTGGG
CACCCGCGATAGTCGCAGCATCATGGACGTGGCCGT
