Features (pLannotate 1.2.2; 18 found; start..end, strand, type, name):
    378..434     +  CDS            MP_BEYDV (fragment): Protein inferred from homology: Swiss-Prot protein existence level 3. Involved in the viral transport within, and between cells. From Bean yellow dwarf virus (BeYDV).
    927..2579    +  CDS            luciferase: firefly luciferase; luc+; enhanced luc+ version of the luciferase gene
   2587..2835    +  terminator     HSP terminator: efficient transcription terminator from the Arabidopsis thaliana heat shock protein 18.2 gene (Nagaya et al., 2010)
   3325..3400    +  misc_RNA       gRNA scaffold: guide RNA scaffold for the Streptococcus pyogenes CRISPR/Cas9 system
   3916..4257    +  promoter       CaMV 35S promoter: strong constitutive promoter from cauliflower mosaic virus
   4279..4995    +  CDS            izt: IPT_AGRT7 - Also known as ipt, tmr. Experimental evidence at protein level: Swiss-Prot protein existence level 1. Transfers dimethylallyl groups to AMP as part of the biosynthesis of cytokinin phytohormones. From Agrobacterium tumefaciens (strain T37).
   5995..6870    -  CDS            REPA_BEYDV: Experimental evidence at protein level: Swiss-Prot protein existence level 1. Implicated in enhancement of V-sense gene expression. Acts a an inhibitor of C-sense gene transcription. From Bean yellow dwarf virus (BeYDV).
   7165..7221    +  CDS            MP_BEYDV (fragment): Protein inferred from homology: Swiss-Prot protein existence level 3. Involved in the viral transport within, and between cells. From Bean yellow dwarf virus (BeYDV).
   7244..7268    +  misc_feature   RB T-DNA repeat: right border repeat from nopaline C58 T-DNA
   7608..8009    +  CDS            Y4CG_SINFN (fragment): Protein inferred from homology: Swiss-Prot protein existence level 3. From Sinorhizobium fredii (strain NBRC 101917 / NGR234).
   8569..9198    +  CDS            pVS1 StaA: stability protein from the Pseudomonas plasmid pVS1 (Heeb et al., 2000)
   9627..10700   +  CDS            pVS1 RepA: replication protein from the Pseudomonas plasmid pVS1 (Heeb et al., 2000)
  10766..10960   +  rep_origin     pVS1 oriV: origin of replication for the Pseudomonas plasmid pVS1 (Heeb et al., 2000)
  11163..11202   +  CDS            rop (fragment): Rop protein, which maintains plasmids at low copy number; rop
  11304..11444   +  misc_feature   bom: basis of mobility region from pBR322
  11630..12218   -  rep_origin     ori: high-copy-number ColE1/pMB1/pBR322/pUC origin of replication
  12305..13099   -  CDS            KanR: aminoglycoside phosphotransferase; aphA-3; confers resistance to kanamycin
  13524..13548   +  misc_feature   LB T-DNA repeat: left border repeat from nopaline C58 T-DNA
>Addgene plasmid #127215 | pMM134 | addgene full sequence | sequence record 254566 | Addgene NGS Result
AAATTGACGCTTAGACAACTTAATAACACATTGCGGACGTTTTTAATGTAGAGCTCAAAGTTTAACGCGT
TAGCAGAAGGCATGTTGTTGTGACTCCGAGGGGTTGCCTCAAACTCTATCTTATAACCGGCGTGGAGGCA
TGGAGGCAGGGGTATTTTGGTCATTTTAATAGATAGTGGAAAATGACGTGGAATTTACTTAAAGACGAAG
TCTTTGCGACAAGGGGGGGCCCACGCCGAATTTAATATTACCGGCGTGGCCCCCCCTTATCGCGAGTGCT
TTAGCACGAGCGGTCCAGATTTAAAGTAGAAAATTTCCCGCCCACTAGGGTTAAAGGTGTTCACACTATA
AAAGCATATACGATGTGATGGTATTTGATGGAGCGTATATTGTATCAGGTATTTCCGTTGGATACGAATT
ATTCGTACGACCCTCGGTACCGATCGGCGCGCCTGGCAGACATACTGTCCCACAAATGAAGATGGAATCT
GTAAAAGAAAACGCGTGAAATAATGCGTCTGACAAAGGTTAGGTCGGCTGCCTTTAATCAATACCAAAGT
GGTCCCTACCACGATGGAAAAACTGTGCAGTCGGTTTGGCTTTTTCTGACGAACAAATAAGATTCGTGGC
CGACAGGTGGGGGTCCACCATGTGAAGGCATCTTCAGACTCCAATAATGGAGCAATGACGTAAGGGCTTA
CGAAATAAGTAAGGGTAGTTTGGGAAATGTCCACTCACCCGTCAGTCTATAAATACTTAGCCCCTCCCTC
ATTGTTAAGGGAGCAAAATCTCAGAGAGATAGTCCTAGAGAGAGAAAGAGAGCAAGTAGCCTAGAAGTAG
TCAAGGCGGCGAAGTATTCAGGCACGTGGCCAGGAAGAAGAAAAGCCAAGACGACGAAAACAGGTAAGAG
CTAAGCTTCCTGCACCATGGAAGACGCCAAAAACATAAAGAAAGGCCCGGCGCCATTCTATCCGCTGGAA
GATGGAACCGCTGGAGAGCAACTGCATAAGGCTATGAAGAGATACGCCCTGGTTCCTGGAACAATTGCTT
TTACAGATGCACATATCGAGGTGGACATCACTTACGCTGAGTACTTCGAAATGTCCGTTCGGTTGGCAGA
AGCTATGAAACGATATGGGCTGAATACAAATCACAGAATCGTCGTATGCAGTGAAAACTCTCTTCAATTC
TTTATGCCGGTGTTGGGCGCGTTATTTATCGGAGTTGCAGTTGCGCCCGCGAACGACATTTATAATGAAC
GTGAATTGCTCAACAGTATGGGCATTTCGCAGCCTACCGTGGTGTTCGTTTCCAAAAAGGGGTTGCAAAA
AATTTTGAACGTGCAAAAAAAGCTCCCAATCATCCAAAAAATTATTATCATGGATTCTAAAACGGATTAC
CAGGGATTTCAGTCGATGTACACGTTCGTCACATCTCATCTACCTCCCGGTTTTAATGAATACGATTTTG
TGCCAGAGTCCTTCGATAGGGACAAGACAATTGCACTGATCATGAACTCCTCTGGATCTACTGGTCTGCC
TAAAGGTGTCGCTCTGCCTCATAGAACTGCCTGCGTGAGATTCTCGCATGCCAGAGATCCTATTTTTGGC
AATCAAATCATTCCGGATACTGCGATTTTAAGTGTTGTTCCATTCCATCACGGTTTTGGAATGTTTACTA
CACTCGGATATTTGATATGTGGATTTCGAGTCGTCTTAATGTATAGATTTGAAGAAGAGCTGTTTCTGAG
GAGCCTTCAGGATTACAAGATTCAAAGTGCGCTGCTGGTGCCAACCCTATTCTCCTTCTTCGCCAAAAGC
ACTCTGATTGACAAATACGATTTATCTAATTTACACGAAATTGCTTCTGGTGGCGCTCCCCTCTCTAAGG
AAGTCGGGGAAGCGGTTGCCAAGAGGTTCCATCTGCCAGGTATCAGGCAAGGATATGGGCTCACTGAGAC
TACATCAGCTATTCTGATTACACCCGAGGGGGATGATAAACCGGGCGCGGTCGGTAAAGTTGTTCCATTT
TTTGAAGCGAAGGTTGTGGATCTGGATACCGGGAAAACGCTGGGCGTTAATCAAAGAGGCGAACTGTGTG
TGAGAGGTCCTATGATTATGTCCGGTTATGTAAACAATCCGGAAGCGACCAACGCCTTGATTGACAAGGA
TGGATGGCTACATTCTGGAGACATAGCTTACTGGGACGAAGACGAACACTTCTTCATCGTTGACCGCCTG
AAGTCTCTGATTAAGTACAAAGGCTATCAGGTGGCTCCCGCTGAATTGGAATCCATCTTGCTCCAACACC
CCAACATCTTCGACGCTGGTGTCGCAGGTCTTCCCGACGATGACGCCGGTGAACTTCCCGCCGCCGTTGT
TGTTTTGGAGCACGGAAAGACGATGACGGAAAAAGAGATCGTGGATTACGTCGCCAGTCAAGTAACAACC
GCGAAAAAGTTGCGCGGAGGAGTTGTGTTTGTGGACGAAGTACCGAAAGGTCTTACCGGAAAACTCGACG
CAAGAAAAATCAGAGAGATCCTCATAAAGGCCAAGAAGGGCGGAAAGATCGCCGTGTAACTCGAGATATG
AAGATGAAGATGAAATATTTGGTGTGTCAAATAAAAAGCTTGTGTGCTTAAGTTTGTGTTTTTTTCTTGG
CTTGTTGTGTTATGAATTTGTGGCTTTTTCTAATATTAAATGAATGTAAGATCACATTATAATGAATAAA
CAAATGTTTCTATAATCCATTGTGAATGTTTTGTTGGATCTCTTCTGCAGCATATAACTACTGTATGTGC
TATGGTATGGACTATGGAATATGATTAAAGATAAGGAGCTCCGGTGACGGACCCATGGCTTCGTTGAACA
ACGGAAACTCGACTTGCCTTCCGCACAATACATCATTTCTTCTTAGCTTTTTTTCTTCTTCTTCGTTCAT
ACAGTTTTTTTTTGTTTATCAGCTTACATTTTCTTGAACCGTAGCTTTCGTTTTCTTCTTTTTAACTTTC
CATTCGGAGTTTTTGTATCTTGTTTCATAGTTTGTCCCAGGATTAGAATGATTAGGCATCGAACCTTCAA
GAATTTGATTGAATAAAACATCTTCATTCTTAAGATATGAAGATAATCTTCAAAAGGCCCCTGGGAATCT
GAAAGAAGAGAAGCAGGCCCATTTATATGGGAAAGAACAATAGTATTTCTTATATAGGCCCATTTAAGTT
GAAAACAATCTTCAAAAGTCCCACATCGCTTAGATAAGAAAACGAAGCTGAGTTTATATACAGCTAGAGT
CGAAGTAGTGATTGTTGGTAGTAGCGACTCCATGGTTTTAGAGCTAGAAATAGCAAGTTAAAATAAGGCT
AGTCCGTTATCAACTTGAAAAAGTGGCACCGAGTCGGTGCTTTTTTTCCCGGCGTAATATGGCGCGCCAG
ATTTGCCTTTTCAATTTCAGAAAGAATGCTAACCCACAGATGGTTAGAGAGGCTTACGCAGCAGGTATCA
TCAAGACGATCTACCCGAGCAATAATCTCCAGGAAATCAAATACCTTCCCAAGAAGGTTAAAGATGCAGT
CAAAAGATTCAGGACTAACTGCATCAAGAACACAGAGAAAGATATATTTCTCAAGATCAGAAGTACTATT
CCAGTATGGACGATTCAAGGCTTGCTTCACAAACCAAGGCAAGTAATAGAGATTGGAGTCTCTAAAAAGG
TAGTTCCCACTGAATCAAAGGCCATGGAGTCAAAGATTCAAATAGAGGACCTAACAGAACTCGCCGTAAA
GACTGGCGAACAGTTCATACAGAGTCTCTTACGACTCAATGACAAGAAGAAAATCTTCGTCAACATGGTG
GAGCACGACACACTTGTCTACTCCAAAAATATCAAAGATACAGTCTCAGAAGACCAAAGGGCAATTGAGA
CTTTTCAACAAAGGGTAATATCCGGAAACCTCCTCGGATTCCATTGCCCAGCTATCTGTCACTTTATTGT
GAAGATAGTGGAAAAGGAAGGTGGCTCCTACAAATGCCATCATTGCGATAAAGGAAAGGCCATCGTTGAA
GATGCCTCTGCCGACAGTGGTCCCAAAGATGGACCCCCACCCACGAGGAGCATCGTGGAAAAAGAAGACG
TTCCAACCACGTCTTCAAAGCAAGTGGATTGATGTGATATCTCCACTGACGTAAGGGATGACGCACAATC
CCACTATCCTTCGCAAGACCCTTCCTCTATATAAGGAAGTTCATTTCATTTGGAGAGAACACGGGGGACT
CCTGCAGGATGGATCTGCGTCTAATTTTCGGTCCAACTTGCACAGGAAAGACGTCGACCGCGATACGTCT
TGCCCAGCAGACTGGCCTTCCAGTCCTTTCGCTCGATCGGGTCCAATGCTGTCCTCAACTGTCAACCGGA
AGCGGACGACCAACAGTGGAAGAACTGAAAGGAACGACCCGTCTATACCTTGAAGATCGGCCTCTGGTGA
AGGGTATCATCGCAGCCAAGCAAGCTCACGAAAGGCTGATCGGGGAAGTGTACAATTATGAGGCCCACGG
CGGGCTTATTCTTGAGGGAGGATCTATCTCGTTGCTCAGGTGCATGGCGCAAAGCAGTTATTGGAGTACC
GATTTTCGTTGGCATATTATTCGCCACAAGTTAGCAGACGAGGAGACATTCATGAACGCGGCCAAGGCCA
GAGTTAGGCAGATGTTGCGCCCTGCTGTAGGCCCATCTATTATTCAAGAGTTGGTTCATCTTTGGAATGA
GCCTCGGCTGAGGCCCATACTGAAAGAGATCGACGGATATCGATATGCCATGTTATTTGCTAGCCAGAAC
CAGATCACACCCGATATGCTATTGCAGCTTGACCCAGATATGGAGGGTGAGTTGATTCATGGAATCGCTC
AGGAGTATCTCATCCATGCGCGCCGGCAGGAGCAGGAATTCCCTCCAGTGAGCGTGGTCGCTTTCGAAGG
ATTCGAAGGTCCACCGTTCGGAATGTGCTAGCTCGAGCCCTAGACTTGTCCATCTTCTGGATTGGCCAAG
TTAATTAATGTATGAAATAAAAGGATGCACACATAGTGACATGCTAATCACTATAATGTGGGCATCAAAG
TTGTGTGTTATGTGTAATTACTAATTATCTGAATAAGAGAAAGAGATCATCCATATTTCTTATCCTAAAT
GAATGTCACGTGTCTTTATAATTCTTTGATGAACCAGATGCATTTTATTAACCAATTCCATATACATATA
AATATTAATCATATATAATTAATATCAATTGGGTTAGCAAAACAAATCTAGTCTAGGTGTGTTTTGCTAA
TTATTGGGGGATAGTGCAAAAAGAAATCTACGTTCTCAATAATTCAGATAGAAAACTTAATAAAGTGAGA
TAATTTACATAGATTGCTTTTATCCTTTGATATATGTGAAACCATGCATGATATAAGGAAAATAGATAGA
GAAATAATTTTTTACATCGTTGAATATGTAAACAATTTAATTCAAGAAGCTAGGAATATAAATATTGAGG
AGTTTATGATTAGAGCTCTCCCGGCGCGCCGATATCGAGCTCAGTGTTTGATCGCCGGCGGTACCGAGTG
TACTTCAAGTCAGTGGGAAATCAATAAAATGATTATTTTATGAATATATTTCATTGTGCAAGTAGATAGA
AATTACATATGTTACATAACACACGAAATAAACAAAAAAAGACAATCCAAAAACAAACACCCCAAAAAAA
ATAATCACTTTAGATAAACTCGTATGAGGAGAGGCACGTTCAGTGACTCGACGATTCCCGAGCAAAAAAA
GTCTCCCCGTCACACATGTAGTGGGTGACGCAATTATCTTTAAAGTAATCCTTCTGTTGACTTGTCATTG
ATAACATCCAGTCTTCGTCAGGATTGCAAAGAATTATAGAAGGGATCCCACCTTTTATTTTCTTCTTTTT
TCCATATTTAGGGTTGACAGTGAAATCAGACTGGCAACCTATTAATTGCTTCCACAATGGGACGAACTTG
AAGGGGATGTCGTCGATGATATTATAGGTGGCGTGTTCATCGTAGTTGGTGAAATCGATGGTACCGTTCC
AATAGTTGTGTCGTCCGAGACTTCTAGCCCAGGTGGTCTTTCCGGTACGAGTTGGTCCGCAGATGTAGAG
GCTGGGGTGTCGGATTCCATTCCTTCCATTGTCCTTGTTAAATCGGCCATCCATTCAAGGTCAGATTGAG
CTTGTTGGTATGAGACAGGATGTATGTAAGTATAAGCGTCTATGCTTACATGGTATAGATGGGTTTCCCT
CCAGGAGTGTAGATCTTCGTGGCAGCGAAGATCTGATTCTGTGAAGGGCGACACATACGGTTCAGGTTGT
GGAGGGAATAATTTGTTGGCTGAATATTCCAGCCATTGAAGCTTTGTTGCCCATTCATGAGGGAATTCTT
CCTTGATCATGTCAAGATATTCCTCCTTAGACGTTGCAGTCTGGATAATAGTTCTCCATCGTGCGTCAGA
TTTGCGAGGAGAAACCTTATGATCTCGGAAATCTCCTCTGGTTTTAATATCTCCGTCCTTTGATATGTAA
TCAAGGACTTGTTTAGAGTTTCTAGCTGGCTGGATATTAGGGTGATTTCCTTCAAAATCGAAAAAAGAAG
GATCCCTAATACAAGGTTTTTTATCAAGCTGGAGAAGAGCATGATAGTGGGTAGTGCCATCTTGATGAAG
CTCAGAAGCAACACCAAGGAAGAAAATAAGAAAAGGTGTGAGTTTCTCCCAGAGAAACTGGAATAAATCA
TCTCTTTGAGATGAGCACTTGGGATAGGTAAGGAAAACATATTTAGATTGGAGTCTGAAGTTCTTACTAG
CAGAAGGCATGTTGTTGTGACTCCGAGGGGTTGCCTCAAACTCTATCTTATAACCGGCGTGGAGGCATGG
AGGCAGGGGTATTTTGGTCATTTTAATAGATAGTGGAAAATGACGTGGAATTTACTTAAAGACGAAGTCT
TTGCGACAAGGGGGGGCCCACGCCGAATTTAATATTACCGGCGTGGCCCCCCCTTATCGCGAGTGCTTTA
GCACGAGCGGTCCAGATTTAAAGTAGAAAATTTCCCGCCCACTAGGGTTAAAGGTGTTCACACTATAAAA
GCATATACGATGTGATGGTATTTGATGGAGCGTATATTGTATCAGGTATTTCCGTTGGATACGAATTATT
CGTACGACCCTCATAGTTTAAACTATCAGTGTTTGACAGGATATATTGGCGGGTAAACCTAAGAGAAAAG
AGCGTTTATTAGAATAATCGGATATTTAAAAGGGCGTGAAAAGGTTTATCCGTTCGTCCATTTGTATGTG
CATGCCAACCACAGGGTTCCCCTCGGGATCAAAGTACTTTGATCCAACCCCTCCGCTGCTATAGTGCAGT
CGGCTTCTGACGTTCAGTGCAGCCGTCTTCTGAAAACGACATGTCGCACAAGTCCTAAGTTACGCGACAG
GCTGCCGCCCTGCCCTTTTCCTGGCGTTTTCTTGTCGCGTGTTTTAGTCGCATAAAGTAGAATACTTGCG
ACTAGAACCGGAGACATTACGCCATGAACAAGAGCGCCGCCGCTGGCCTGCTGGGCTATGCCCGCGTCAG
CACCGACGACCAGGACTTGACCAACCAACGGGCCGAACTGCACGCGGCCGGCTGCACCAAGCTGTTTTCC
GAGAAGATCACCGGCACCAGGCGCGACCGCCCGGAGCTGGCCAGGATGCTTGACCACCTACGCCCTGGCG
ACGTTGTGACAGTGACCAGGCTAGACCGCCTGGCCCGCAGCACCCGCGACCTACTGGACATTGCCGAGCG
CATCCAGGAGGCCGGCGCGGGCCTGCGTAGCCTGGCAGAGCCGTGGGCCGACACCACCACGCCGGCCGGC
CGCATGGTGTTGACCGTGTTCGCCGGCATTGCCGAGTTCGAGCGTTCCCTAATCATCGACCGCACCCGGA
GCGGGCGCGAGGCCGCCAAGGCCCGAGGCGTGAAGTTTGGCCCCCGCCCTACCCTCACCCCGGCACAGAT
CGCGCACGCCCGCGAGCTGATCGACCAGGAAGGCCGCACCGTGAAAGAGGCGGCTGCACTGCTTGGCGTG
CATCGCTCGACCCTGTACCGCGCACTTGAGCGCAGCGAGGAAGTGACGCCCACCGAGGCCAGGCGGCGCG
GTGCCTTCCGTGAGGACGCATTGACCGAGGCCGACGCCCTGGCGGCCGCCGAGAATGAACGCCAAGAGGA
ACAAGCATGAAACCGCACCAGGACGGCCAGGACGAACCGTTTTTCATTACCGAAGAGATCGAGGCGGAGA
TGATCGCGGCCGGGTACGTGTTCGAGCCGCCCGCGCACGGCTCAACCGTGCGGCTGCATGAAATCCTGGC
CGGTTTGTCTGATGCCAAGCTGGCGGCCTGGCCGGCCAGCTTGGCCGCTGAAGAAACCGAGCGCCGCCGT
CTAAAAAGGTGATGTGTATTTGAGTAAAACAGCTTGCGTCATGCGGTCGCTGCGTATATGATGCGATGAG
TAAATAAACAAATACGCAAGGGGAACGCATGAAGGTTATCGCTGTACTTAACCAGAAAGGCGGGTCAGGC
AAGACGACCATCGCAACCCATCTAGCCCGCGCCCTGCAACTCGCCGGGGCCGATGTTCTGTTAGTCGATT
CCGATCCCCAGGGCAGTGCCCGCGATTGGGCGGCCGTGCGGGAAGATCAACCGCTAACCGTTGTCGGCAT
CGACCGCCCGACGATTGACCGCGACGTGAAGGCCATCGGCCGGCGCGACTTCGTAGTGATCGACGGAGCG
CCCCAGGCGGCGGACTTGGCTGTGTCCGCGATCAAGGCAGCCGACTTCGTGCTGATTCCGGTGCAGCCAA
GCCCTTACGACATATGGGCCACCGCCGACCTGGTGGAGCTGGTTAAGCAGCGCATTGAGGTCACGGATGG
AAGGCTACAAGCGGCCTTTGTCGTGTCGCGGGCGATCAAAGGCACGCGCATCGGCGGTGAGGTTGCCGAG
GCGCTGGCCGGGTACGAGCTGCCCATTCTTGAGTCCCGTATCACGCAGCGCGTGAGCTACCCAGGCACTG
CCGCCGCCGGCACAACCGTTCTTGAATCAGAACCCGAGGGCGACGCTGCCCGCGAGGTCCAGGCGCTGGC
CGCTGAAATTAAATCAAAACTCATTTGAGTTAATGAGGTAAAGAGAAAATGAGCAAAAGCACAAACACGC
TAAGTGCCGGCCGTCCGAGCGCACGCAGCAGCAAGGCTGCAACGTTGGCCAGCCTGGCAGACACGCCAGC
CATGAAGCGGGTCAACTTTCAGTTGCCGGCGGAGGATCACACCAAGCTGAAGATGTACGCGGTACGCCAA
GGCAAGACCATTACCGAGCTGCTATCTGAATACATCGCGCAGCTACCAGAGTAAATGAGCAAATGAATAA
ATGAGTAGATGAATTTTAGCGGCTAAAGGAGGCGGCATGGAAAATCAAGAACAACCAGGCACCGACGCCG
TGGAATGCCCCATGTGTGGAGGAACGGGCGGTTGGCCAGGCGTAAGCGGCTGGGTTGCCTGCCGGCCCTG
CAATGGCACTGGAACCCCCAAGCCCGAGGAATCGGCGTGAGCGGTCGCAAACCATCCGGCCCGGTACAAA
TCGGCGCGGCGCTGGGTGATGACCTGGTGGAGAAGTTGAAGGCCGCGCAGGCCGCCCAGCGGCAACGCAT
CGAGGCAGAAGCACGCCCCGGTGAATCGTGGCAAGCGGCCGCTGATCGAATCCGCAAAGAATCCCGGCAA
CCGCCGGCAGCCGGTGCGCCGTCGATTAGGAAGCCGCCCAAGGGCGACGAGCAACCAGATTTTTTCGTTC
CGATGCTCTATGACGTGGGCACCCGCGATAGTCGCAGCATCATGGACGTGGCCGTTTTCCGTCTGTCGAA
GCGTGACCGACGAGCTGGCGAGGTGATCCGCTACGAGCTTCCAGACGGGCACGTAGAGGTTTCCGCAGGG
CCGGCCGGCATGGCCAGTGTGTGGGATTACGACCTGGTACTGATGGCGGTTTCCCATCTAACCGAATCCA
TGAACCGATACCGGGAAGGGAAGGGAGACAAGCCCGGCCGCGTGTTCCGTCCACACGTTGCGGACGTACT
CAAGTTCTGCCGGCGAGCCGATGGCGGAAAGCAGAAAGACGACCTGGTAGAAACCTGCATTCGGTTAAAC
ACCACGCACGTTGCCATGCAGCGTACGAAGAAGGCCAAGAACGGCCGCCTGGTGACGGTATCCGAGGGTG
AAGCCTTGATTAGCCGCTACAAGATCGTAAAGAGCGAAACCGGGCGGCCGGAGTACATCGAGATCGAGCT
AGCTGATTGGATGTACCGCGAGATCACAGAAGGCAAGAACCCGGACGTGCTGACGGTTCACCCCGATTAC
TTTTTGATCGATCCCGGCATCGGCCGTTTTCTCTACCGCCTGGCACGCCGCGCCGCAGGCAAGGCAGAAG
CCAGATGGTTGTTCAAGACGATCTACGAACGCAGTGGCAGCGCCGGAGAGTTCAAGAAGTTCTGTTTCAC
CGTGCGCAAGCTGATCGGGTCAAATGACCTGCCGGAGTACGATTTGAAGGAGGAGGCGGGGCAGGCTGGC
CCGATCCTAGTCATGCGCTACCGCAACCTGATCGAGGGCGAAGCATCCGCCGGTTCCTAATGTACGGAGC
AGATGCTAGGGCAAATTGCCCTAGCAGGGGAAAAAGGTCGAAAAGGCCTCTTTCCTGTGGATAGCACGTA
CATTGGGAACCCAAAGCCGTACATTGGGAACCGGAACCCGTACATTGGGAACCCAAAGCCGTACATTGGG
AACCGGTCACACATGTAAGTGACTGATATAAAAGAGAAAAAAGGCGATTTTTCCGCCTAAAACTCTTTAA
AACTTATTAAAACTCTTAAAACCCGCCTGGCCTGTGCATAACTGTCTGGCCAGCGCACAGCCGAAGAGCT
GCAAAAAGCGCCTACCCTTCGGTCGCTGCGCTCCCTACGCCCCGCCGCTTCGCGTCGGCCTATCGCGGCC
GCTGGCCGCTCAAAAATGGCTGGCCTACGGCCAGGCAATCTACCAGGGCGCGGACAAGCCGCGCCGTCGC
CACTCGACCGCCGGCGCCCACATCAAGGCACCCTGCCTCGCGCGTTTCGGTGATGACGGTGAAAACCTCT
GACACATGCAGCTCCCGGAAACGGTCACAGCTTGTCTGTAAGCGGATGCCGGGAGCAGACAAGCCCGTCA
GGGCGCGTCAGCGGGTGTTGGCGGGTGTCGGGGCGCAGCCATGACCCAGTCACGTAGCGATAGCGGAGTG
TATACTGGCTTAACTATGCGGCATCAGAGCAGATTGTACTGAGAGTGCACCATATGCGGTGTGAAATACC
GCACAGATGCGTAAGGAGAAAATACCGCATCAGGCGCTCTTCCGCTTCCTCGCTCACTGACTCGCTGCGC
TCGGTCGTTCGGCTGCGGCGAGCGGTATCAGCTCACTCAAAGGCGGTAATACGGTTATCCACAGAATCAG
GGGATAACGCAGGAAAGAACATGTGAGCAAAAGGCCAGCAAAAGGCCAGGAACCGTAAAAAGGCCGCGTT
GCTGGCGTTTTTCCATAGGCTCCGCCCCCCTGACGAGCATCACAAAAATCGACGCTCAAGTCAGAGGTGG
CGAAACCCGACAGGACTATAAAGATACCAGGCGTTTCCCCCTGGAAGCTCCCTCGTGCGCTCTCCTGTTC
CGACCCTGCCGCTTACCGGATACCTGTCCGCCTTTCTCCCTTCGGGAAGCGTGGCGCTTTCTCATAGCTC
ACGCTGTAGGTATCTCAGTTCGGTGTAGGTCGTTCGCTCCAAGCTGGGCTGTGTGCACGAACCCCCCGTT
CAGCCCGACCGCTGCGCCTTATCCGGTAACTATCGTCTTGAGTCCAACCCGGTAAGACACGACTTATCGC
CACTGGCAGCAGCCACTGGTAACAGGATTAGCAGAGCGAGGTATGTAGGCGGTGCTACAGAGTTCTTGAA
GTGGTGGCCTAACTACGGCTACACTAGAAGGACAGTATTTGGTATCTGCGCTCTGCTGAAGCCAGTTACC
TTCGGAAAAAGAGTTGGTAGCTCTTGATCCGGCAAACAAACCACCGCTGGTAGCGGTGGTTTTTTTGTTT
GCAAGCAGCAGATTACGCGCAGAAAAAAAGGATCTCAAGAAGATCCTTTGATCTTTTCTACGGGGTCTGA
CGCTCAGTGGAACGAAAACTCACGTTAAGGGATTTTGGTCATGCATTCTAGGTACTAAAACAATTCATCC
AGTAAAATATAATATTTTATTTTCTCCCAATCAGGCTTGATCCCCAGTAAGTCAAAAAATAGCTCGACAT
ACTGTTCTTCCCCGATATCCTCCCTGATCGACCGGACGCAGAAGGCAATGTCATACCACTTGTCCGCCCT
GCCGCTTCTCCCAAGATCAATAAAGCCACTTACTTTGCCATCTTTCACAAAGATGTTGCTGTCTCCCAGG
TCGCCGTGGGAAAAGACAAGTTCCTCTTCGGGCTTTTCCGTCTTTAAAAAATCATACAGCTCGCGCGGAT
CTTTAAATGGAGTGTCTTCTTCCCAGTTTTCGCAATCCACATCGGCCAGATCGTTATTCAGTAAGTAATC
CAATTCGGCTAAGCGGCTGTCTAAGCTATTCGTATAGGGACAATCCGATATGTCGATGGAGTGAAAGAGC
CTGATGCACTCCGCATACAGCTCGATAATCTTTTCAGGGCTTTGTTCATCTTCATACTCTTCCGAGCAAA
GGACGCCATCGGCCTCACTCATGAGCAGATTGCTCCAGCCATCATGCCGTTCAAAGTGCAGGACCTTTGG
AACAGGCAGCTTTCCTTCCAGCCATAGCATCATGTCCTTTTCCCGTTCCACATCATAGGTGGTCCCTTTA
TACCGGCTGTCCGTCATTTTTAAATATAGGTTTTCATTTTCTCCCACCAGCTTATATACCTTAGCAGGAG
ACATTCCTTCCGTATCTTTTACGCAGCGGTATTTTTCGATCAGTTTTTTCAATTCCGGTGATATTCTCAT
TTTAGCCATTTATTATTTCCTTCCTCTTTTCTACAGTATTTAAAGATACCCCAAGAAGCTAATTATAACA
AGACGAACTCCAATTCACTGTTCCTTGCATTCTAAAACCTTAAATACCAGAAAACAGCTTTTTCAAAGTT
GTTTTCAAAGTTGGCGTATAACATAGTATCGACGGAGCCGATTTTGAAACCGCGGTGATCACAGGCAGCA
ACGCTCTGTCATCGTTACAATCAACATGCTACCCTCCGCGAGATCATCCGTGTTTCAAACCCGGCAGCTT
AGTTGCCGTTCTTCCGAATAGCATCGGTAACATGAGCAAAGTCTGCCGCCTTACAACGGCTCTCCCGCTG
ACGCCGTCCCGGACTGATGGGCTGCCTGTATCGAGTGGTGATTTTGTGCCGAGCTGCCGGTCGGGGAGCT
GTTGGCTGGCTGGTGGCAGGATATATTGTGGTGTAAAC
